Addgene plasmid #136660: U6_sgRNA_CAG_ABE7.10_St1Cas9_LMD9
Purpose: Expresses ABE St1Cas9 LMD9 in mammalian cells along with its U6-driven sgRNA
Depositing lab: Yannick Doyon. Depositing organization: Universite Laval. Publication: Versatile and robust genome editing with Streptococcus thermophilus CRISPR1-Cas9. Agudelo D, Carter S, Velimirovic M, Duringer A, Rivest JF, Levesque S, Loehr J, Mouchiroud M, Cyr D, Waters PJ, Laplante M, Moineau S, Goulet A, Doyon Y. Genome Res. 2020 Jan;30(1):107-117. doi: 10.1101/gr.255414.119. Epub 2020 Jan 3. PubMed 31900288.
Backbone
  Vector backbone: MSP1594_2x_NLS (Plasmid #110625)
  Total vector size (bp): 8715
  Vector type: Mammalian Expression, CRISPR, Synthetic Biology
Growth in bacteria
  Bacterial resistance: Ampicillin, 100 μg/mL
  Growth temperature: 37°C
  Growth strain: DH5alpha
  Copy number: High Copy
Gene/Insert 1
  Gene/Insert name: St1Cas9 LMD-9
  Species: H. sapiens (human), Synthetic
  Promoter: CAG
  Tag / fusion protein: SV40 NLS (N terminal on insert); SV40 NLS (C terminal on insert)
  Cloning method: Gibson Cloning
  Sequencing primers: 5′ ctcagaagaaggcccagagc
Gene/Insert 2
  Gene/Insert name: sgRNA for St1Cas9
  Species: H. sapiens (human), Synthetic
  Promoter: U6
  Cloning method: Gibson Cloning
  Sequencing primers: 5′ taaaattatgttttaaaatggac
Gene/Insert 3
  Gene/Insert name: ABE7.10 (alt name: TadA-linker(32aa)-TadA*(7.10)-linker(32aa)-nCas9-NLS)
  Species: H. sapiens (human), Synthetic; Escherichia coli
  Promoter: CAG
  Tag / fusion protein: hSt1Cas9 (C terminal on insert)
  Cloning method: Gibson Cloning
  Sequencing primers: 5′ ggttattgtgctgtctcatcat
Terms and licenses: Academic/Nonprofit Terms; Industry Terms: Not Available to Industry
Depositor comments: A U6-driven sgRNA expression cassette was cloned upstream of the CAG promoter in MSP1594_2x_NLS (Plasmid # 110625). This plasmid is a derivative of MSP1594 (Plasmid # 110625). Please visit https://www.biorxiv.org/content/early/2018/05/14/321208 for BioRxiv preprint
How to cite: U6_sgRNA_CAG_ABE7.10_St1Cas9_LMD9 was a gift from Yannick Doyon (Addgene plasmid # 136660 ; http://n2t.net/addgene:136660 ; RRID:Addgene_136660)
