[The description below was written by a language model from this plasmid's Addgene catalogue record and pLannotate feature annotations shown in this document.]
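Description:
U6_sgRNA_CAG_ABE7.10_St1Cas9_LMD9 is an all-in-one mammalian expression plasmid for adenine base editing with the Streptococcus thermophilus CRISPR1-Cas9 (St1Cas9) from strain LMD-9. It derives from the MSP1594_2x_NLS backbone, into which a U6-driven sgRNA cassette was inserted upstream of the CAG promoter by Gibson assembly. It is propagated in E. coli from a high-copy ColE1/pUC-type origin under ampicillin selection (AmpR with its own bla promoter). The backbone also carries lac promoter/operator remnants, an SV40 origin and an SV40 poly(A) signal. No mammalian selection marker is annotated.

The main payload is a single open reading frame transcribed from the CAG promoter, annotated as the CMV enhancer, the chicken β-actin promoter and a chimeric β-actin/β-globin intron. It encodes two tandem E. coli TadA-derived adenosine deaminase domains, which the record describes as the ABE7.10 arrangement of wild-type TadA and evolved TadA*(7.10) joined by 32-residue linkers. These are fused to the N-terminus of human codon-optimised St1Cas9, flanked by SV40 nuclear localisation signals, and the transcript ends in a rabbit β-globin polyadenylation signal. The ABE7.10 architecture is described as using a nickase Cas9, although the feature tables label the coding sequence only as St1Cas9 and do not show the inactivating mutation. A human U6 Pol III promoter drives the St1Cas9 guide RNA scaffold; the record names no specific target, so whether a spacer is preloaded is not stated.

The plasmid is used to express editor and guide together in mammalian cells for programmable A•T to G•C conversion without double-strand breaks. The catalogue lists a size of 8,715 bp, whereas the two sequence records are about 9.9 kb and agree closely in their features.
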