Features (pLannotate 1.2.2; 23 found; start..end, strand, type, name):
      4..22      +  enhancer       CMV enhancer (fragment): human cytomegalovirus immediate early enhancer
     24..41      +  protein_bind   attB1 (fragment): mutant version of attB; recombination site for the Gateway® BP reaction BP Clonase™
     93..333     +  promoter       U6 promoter: RNA polymerase III promoter for human U6 snRNA
    381..442     +  misc_RNA       St1 gRNA scaffold (fragment): guide RNA scaffold for the Streptococcus thermophilus CRISPR/Cas9 system (Esvelt et al., 2013)
    451..816     +  enhancer       CMV enhancer: human cytomegalovirus immediate early enhancer
    819..1094    +  promoter       chicken β-actin promoter: No description available
   1095..2103    +  intron         chimeric intron: chimera between introns from chicken β-actin and rabbit β-globin
   2228..2704    +  CDS            tadA: TADA_ECOLI - Also known as yfhC. Experimental evidence at protein level: Swiss-Prot protein existence level 1. Catalyzes the deamination of adenosine to inosine at the wobble position 34 of tRNA(Arg2). Essential for cell viability. From Escherichia coli (strain K12).
   2825..3316    +  CDS            tadA: TADA_ECOLI - Also known as yfhC. Experimental evidence at protein level: Swiss-Prot protein existence level 1. Catalyzes the deamination of adenosine to inosine at the wobble position 34 of tRNA(Arg2). Essential for cell viability. From Escherichia coli (strain K12).
   3416..6775    +  CDS            St1Cas9: Cas9 endonuclease from the Streptococcus thermophilus Type II CRISPR/Cas system (Esvelt et al., 2013) generates RNA-guided double strand breaks in DNA
   6820..6891    +  CDS            HBB (fragment): HBB_PONPY - Experimental evidence at transcript level: Swiss-Prot protein existence level 2. Involved in oxygen transport from the lung to the various peripheral tissues. From Pongo pygmaeus (Bornean orangutan).
   6962..7017    +  polyA_signal   β-globin poly(A) signal: rabbit β-globin polyadenylation signal (Gil and Proudfoot, 1987)
   7402..7418    -  protein_bind   lac operator: The lac repressor binds to the lac operator to inhibit transcription in E. coli. This inhibition can be relieved by adding lactose or isopropyl-β-D-thiogalactopyranoside (IPTG). lac repressor encoded by lacI
   7426..7456    -  promoter       lac promoter: promoter for the E. coli lac operon
   7471..7492    -  protein_bind   CAP binding site: CAP binding activates transcription in the presence of cAMP. E. coli catabolite activator protein
   7505..7544    -  CDS            lacI (fragment): lac repressor; lacI; The lac repressor binds to the lac operator to inhibit transcription in E. coli. This inhibition can be relieved by adding lactose or isopropyl-β-D-thiogalactopyranoside (IPTG).
   7551..7573    +  promoter       SV40 promoter (fragment): SV40 enhancer and early promoter
   7597..7732    +  rep_origin     SV40 ori: SV40 origin of replication
   7752..7886    +  polyA_signal   SV40 poly(A) signal: SV40 polyadenylation signal
   7888..7942    -  CDS            lacI (fragment): lac repressor; lacI; The lac repressor binds to the lac operator to inhibit transcription in E. coli. This inhibition can be relieved by adding lactose or isopropyl-β-D-thiogalactopyranoside (IPTG).
   8125..8713    -  rep_origin     ori: high-copy-number ColE1/pMB1/pBR322/pUC origin of replication
   8884..9744    -  CDS            AmpR: β-lactamase; bla; confers resistance to ampicillin, carbenicillin, and related antibiotics
   9745..9849    -  promoter       AmpR promoter: bla
>Addgene plasmid #136660 | U6_sgRNA_CAG_ABE7.10_St1Cas9_LMD9 | depositor full sequence | sequence record 263817 | U6_sgRNA_CAG_ABE7.10_St1Cas9_LMD9 sequence 9875 bps
GTCGACATTGATTATTGACTAGCTGTACAAAAAAGCAGGCTTTAAAGGAACCAATTCAGTCGACTGGATC
CGGTACCAAGGTCGGGCAGGAAGAGGGCCTATTTCCCATGATTCCTTCATATTTGCATATACGATACAAG
GCTGTTAGAGAGATAATTAGAATTAATTTGACTGTAAACACAAAGATATTAGTACAAAATACGTGACGTA
GAAAGTAATAATTTCTTGGGTAGTTTGCAGTTTTAAAATTATGTTTTAAAATGGACTATCATATGCTTAC
CGTAACTTGAAAGTATTTCGATTTCTTGGCTTTATATATCTTGTGGAAAGGACGAAACACCCGAGACGAT
TAATGCGTCTCGGTCTTTGTACTCTGGTACCAGAAGCTACAAAGATAAGGCTTCATGCCGAAATCAACAC
CCTGTCATTTTATGGCAGGGTGTTTTTTTTACTAGTTATTAATAGTAATCAATTACGGGGTCATTAGTTC
ATAGCCCATATATGGAGTTCCGCGTTACATAACTTACGGTAAATGGCCCGCCTGGCTGACCGCCCAACGA
CCCCCGCCCATTGACGTCAATAATGACGTATGTTCCCATAGTAACGCCAATAGGGACTTTCCATTGACGT
CAATGGGTGGACTATTTACGGTAAACTGCCCACTTGGCAGTACATCAAGTGTATCATATGCCAAGTACGC
CCCCTATTGACGTCAATGACGGTAAATGGCCCGCCTGGCATTATGCCCAGTACATGACCTTATGGGACTT
TCCTACTTGGCAGTACATCTACGTATTAGTCATCGCTATTACCATGGGTCGAGGTGAGCCCCACGTTCTG
CTTCACTCTCCCCATCTCCCCCCCCTCCCCACCCCCAATTTTGTATTTATTTATTTTTTAATTATTTTGT
GCAGCGATGGGGGCGGGGGGGGGGGGGGCGCGCGCCAGGCGGGGCGGGGCGGGGCGAGGGGCGGGGCGGG
GCGAGGCGGAGAGGTGCGGCGGCAGCCAATCAGAGCGGCGCGCTCCGAAAGTTTCCTTTTATGGCGAGGC
GGCGGCGGCGGCGGCCCTATAAAAAGCGAAGCGCGCGGCGGGCGGGAGTCGCTGCGTTGCCTTCGCCCCG
TGCCCCGCTCCGCGCCGCCTCGCGCCGCCCGCCCCGGCTCTGACTGACCGCGTTACTCCCACAGGTGAGC
GGGCGGGACGGCCCTTCTCCTCCGGGCTGTAATTAGCGCTTGGTTTAATGACGGCTCGTTTCTTTTCTGT
GGCTGCGTGAAAGCCTTAAAGGGCTCCGGGAGGGCCCTTTGTGCGGGGGGGAGCGGCTCGGGGGGTGCGT
GCGTGTGTGTGTGCGTGGGGAGCGCCGCGTGCGGCCCGCGCTGCCCGGCGGCTGTGAGCGCTGCGGGCGC
GGCGCGGGGCTTTGTGCGCTCCGCGTGTGCGCGAGGGGAGCGCGGCCGGGGGCGGTGCCCCGCGGTGCGG
GGGGGCTGCGAGGGGAACAAAGGCTGCGTGCGGGGTGTGTGCGTGGGGGGGTGAGCAGGGGGTGTGGGCG
CGGCGGTCGGGCTGTAACCCCCCCCTGCACCCCCCTCCCCGAGTTGCTGAGCACGGCCCGGCTTCGGGTG
CGGGGCTCCGTGCGGGGCGTGGCGCGGGGCTCGCCGTGCCGGGCGGGGGGTGGCGGCAGGTGGGGGTGCC
GGGCGGGGCGGGGCCGCCTCGGGCCGGGGAGGGCTCGGGGGAGGGGCGCGGCGGCCCCGGAGCGCCGGCG
GCTGTCGAGGCGCGGCGAGCCGCAGCCATTGCCTTTTATGGTAATCGTGCGAGAGGGCGCAGGGACTTCC
TTTGTCCCAAATCTGGCGGAGCCGAAATCTGGGAGGCGCCGCCGCACCCCCTCTAGCGGGCGCGGGCGAA
GCGGTGCGGCGCCGGCAGGAAGGAAATGGGCGGGGAGGGCCTTCGTGCGTCGCCGCGCCGCCGTCCCCTT
CTCCATCTCCAGCCTCGGGGCTGCCGCAGGGGGACGGCTGCCTTCGGGGGGGACGGGGCAGGGCGGGGTT
CGGCTTCTGGCGTGTGACCGGCGGCTCTAGAGCCTCTGCTAACCATGTTCATGCCTTCTTCTTTTTCCTA
CAGCTCCTGGGCAACGTGCTGGTTATTGTGCTGTCTCATCATTTTGGCAAAGAATTCGAGAGCCGCCACC
ATGAAACGGACAGCCGACGGAAGCGAGTTCGAGTCACCAAAGAAGAAGCGGAAAGTCTCTGAAGTCGAGT
TTAGCCACGAGTATTGGATGAGGCACGCACTGACCCTGGCAAAGCGAGCATGGGATGAAAGAGAAGTCCC
CGTGGGCGCCGTGCTGGTGCACAACAATAGAGTGATCGGAGAGGGATGGAACAGGCCAATCGGCCGCCAC
GACCCTACCGCACACGCAGAGATCATGGCACTGAGGCAGGGAGGCCTGGTCATGCAGAATTACCGCCTGA
TCGATGCCACCCTGTATGTGACACTGGAGCCATGCGTGATGTGCGCAGGAGCAATGATCCACAGCAGGAT
CGGAAGAGTGGTGTTCGGAGCACGGGACGCCAAGACCGGCGCAGCAGGCTCCCTGATGGATGTGCTGCAC
CACCCCGGCATGAACCACCGGGTGGAGATCACAGAGGGAATCCTGGCAGACGAGTGCGCCGCCCTGCTGA
GCGATTTCTTTAGAATGCGGAGACAGGAGATCAAGGCCCAGAAGAAGGCACAGAGCTCCACCGACTCTGG
AGGATCTAGCGGAGGATCCTCTGGAAGCGAGACACCAGGCACAAGCGAGTCCGCCACACCAGAGAGCTCC
GGCGGCTCCTCCGGAGGATCCTCTGAGGTGGAGTTTTCCCACGAGTACTGGATGAGACATGCCCTGACCC
TGGCCAAGAGGGCACGCGATGAGAGGGAGGTGCCTGTGGGAGCCGTGCTGGTGCTGAACAATAGAGTGAT
CGGCGAGGGCTGGAACAGAGCCATCGGCCTGCACGACCCAACAGCCCATGCCGAAATTATGGCCCTGAGA
CAGGGCGGCCTGGTCATGCAGAACTACAGACTGATTGACGCCACCCTGTACGTGACATTCGAGCCTTGCG
TGATGTGCGCCGGCGCCATGATCCACTCTAGGATCGGCCGCGTGGTGTTTGGCGTGAGGAACGCAAAAAC
CGGCGCCGCAGGCTCCCTGATGGACGTGCTGCACTACCCCGGCATGAATCACCGCGTCGAAATTACCGAG
GGAATCCTGGCAGATGAATGTGCCGCCCTGCTGTGCTATTTCTTTCGGATGCCTAGACAGGTGTTCAATG
CTCAGAAGAAGGCCCAGAGCTCCACCGACTCCGGAGGATCTAGCGGAGGCTCCTCTGGCTCTGAGACACC
TGGCACAAGCGAGAGCGCAACACCTGAAAGCAGCGGGGGCAGCAGCGGGGGGTCAAGCGACCTGGTGCTG
GGCCTGGCTATCGGCATCGGCAGCGTGGGCGTGGGCATCCTGAACAAGGTGACCGGCGAGATCATCCACA
AGAACAGTCGCATCTTCCCTGCTGCTCAGGCTGAGAACAACCTGGTGCGCCGCACCAACCGCCAGGGTCG
CCGGCTTGCTCGCCGCAAGAAGCACCGGCGCGTGCGCCTGAACCGCCTGTTCGAGGAGAGCGGCCTGATC
ACCGACTTCACCAAGATCAGCATCAACCTGAACCCCTACCAGCTGCGCGTGAAGGGCCTGACCGACGAGC
TGAGCAACGAGGAGCTGTTCATCGCCCTGAAGAACATGGTGAAGCACCGCGGCATCAGCTACCTGGACGA
CGCCAGCGACGACGGCAACAGCAGCGTGGGCGACTACGCCCAGATCGTGAAGGAGAACAGCAAGCAGCTG
GAGACCAAGACCCCCGGCCAGATCCAGCTGGAGCGCTACCAGACCTACGGCCAGCTGCGCGGCGACTTCA
CCGTGGAGAAGGACGGCAAGAAGCACCGCCTGATCAACGTGTTCCCCACCAGCGCCTACCGCAGCGAGGC
CCTGCGCATCCTGCAGACCCAGCAGGAGTTCAACCCCCAGATCACCGACGAGTTCATCAACCGCTACCTG
GAGATCCTGACCGGCAAGCGCAAGTACTACCACGGCCCCGGCAACGAGAAGAGCCGCACCGACTACGGCC
GCTACCGCACCAGCGGCGAGACCCTGGACAACATCTTCGGCATCCTGATCGGCAAGTGCACCTTCTACCC
CGACGAGTTCCGCGCCGCCAAGGCCAGCTACACCGCCCAGGAGTTCAATCTGCTGAACGACCTGAACAAC
CTGACCGTGCCCACCGAGACCAAGAAGCTGAGCAAGGAGCAGAAGAACCAGATCATCAACTACGTGAAGA
ACGAGAAGGCTATGGGCCCCGCCAAGCTGTTCAAGTACATCGCCAAGCTGCTGAGCTGCGACGTGGCCGA
CATCAAGGGCTACCGCATCGACAAGAGCGGCAAGGCCGAGATCCACACCTTCGAGGCCTACCGCAAGATG
AAGACCCTGGAGACCCTGGACATCGAGCAGATGGACCGAGAGACCCTGGACAAGCTGGCCTACGTGCTGA
CCCTGAACACCGAGCGCGAGGGCATCCAGGAGGCCCTGGAGCACGAGTTCGCCGACGGCAGCTTCAGCCA
GAAACAGGTGGACGAGCTGGTGCAGTTCCGCAAGGCCAACAGCAGCATCTTCGGCAAGGGCTGGCACAAC
TTCAGCGTGAAGCTGATGATGGAGCTGATCCCCGAGCTGTACGAGACCAGCGAGGAGCAGATGACCATCC
TGACCCGCCTGGGCAAGCAGAAGACCACCAGCAGCAGCAACAAGACCAAGTACATCGACGAGAAGCTGCT
GACCGAGGAGATCTACAACCCCGTGGTGGCCAAGAGCGTGCGCCAGGCCATCAAGATCGTGAACGCCGCC
ATCAAGGAGTACGGCGACTTCGACAACATCGTGATCGAGATGGCCCGCGAGACCAACGAGGACGACGAGA
AGAAGGCCATCCAGAAGATCCAGAAGGCCAACAAGGACGAGAAGGACGCCGCCATGCTGAAGGCCGCCAA
CCAGTACAACGGCAAGGCCGAGCTGCCCCACAGCGTGTTCCACGGCCACAAGCAGCTGGCCACCAAGATC
CGCCTGTGGCACCAGCAGGGCGAGCGCTGCCTGTACACCGGCAAGACCATCAGCATCCACGACCTGATCA
ACAACAGCAACCAGTTCGAGGTGGACCACATCCTGCCCCTGAGCATCACCTTCGACGACAGCCTGGCCAA
CAAGGTGCTGGTGTACGCCACCGCCAACCAGGAGAAGGGCCAGCGCACCCCCTACCAGGCCCTGGACAGC
ATGGACGACGCCTGGAGCTTCCGCGAGCTGAAGGCCTTCGTGCGCGAGAGCAAGACCCTGAGCAACAAGA
AGAAGGAGTATCTGCTGACCGAGGAGGACATCAGCAAGTTCGACGTGCGCAAGAAGTTCATCGAGCGCAA
CCTGGTGGACACCCGCTACGCCAGCCGCGTGGTGCTGAACGCCCTGCAGGAGCACTTCCGCGCCCACAAG
ATCGACACCAAGGTGAGCGTGGTGCGCGGCCAGTTCACCAGCCAGCTGCGCCGCCACTGGGGCATCGAGA
AGACCCGCGACACCTACCACCACCACGCCGTGGACGCCCTGATCATTGCGGCTTCTAGCCAGCTGAACCT
GTGGAAGAAGCAGAAGAACACCCTGGTGAGCTACAGCGAGGACCAGCTGCTGGACATCGAGACCGGCGAG
CTGATCAGCGACGACGAGTACAAGGAGAGCGTGTTCAAGGCCCCCTACCAGCACTTCGTGGACACCCTGA
AGAGCAAGGAGTTCGAGGACAGCATCCTGTTCAGCTACCAGGTGGACAGCAAGTTCAACCGCAAGATCAG
CGACGCCACCATCTACGCCACCCGCCAGGCCAAGGTGGGCAAGGACAAGGCCGACGAGACCTACGTGCTG
GGCAAGATCAAGGACATCTACACCCAGGACGGCTACGACGCCTTCATGAAGATCTACAAGAAGGACAAGA
GCAAGTTCCTGATGTACCGCCACGACCCCCAGACCTTCGAGAAGGTGATCGAGCCCATCCTGGAGAACTA
CCCCAACAAGCAGATCAACGAGAAAGGCAAGGAGGTGCCCTGCAACCCCTTCCTGAAGTACAAGGAGGAG
CACGGCTACATCCGCAAGTACAGCAAGAAGGGCAACGGCCCCGAGATCAAGAGCCTGAAGTACTACGACA
GCAAGCTGGGCAACCACATCGACATCACCCCCAAGGACAGCAACAACAAGGTGGTGCTGCAGAGCGTGAG
CCCCTGGCGCGCCGACGTGTACTTCAACAAGACCACCGGCAAGTACGAGATCCTGGGGCTGAAGTACGCC
GATCTGCAGTTTGAGAAAGGCACAGGCACCTACAAGATCAGCCAGGAGAAGTACAACGACATCAAGAAGA
AGGAGGGCGTGGACAGCGACAGCGAGTTCAAGTTCACCCTGTACAAGAACGACCTTCTGCTGGTGAAGGA
CACCGAGACCAAGGAGCAACAGCTGTTCCGCTTCCTGAGCCGCACCATGCCCAAGCAGAAGCACTACGTG
GAGCTGAAGCCCTACGACAAGCAGAAGTTCGAGGGCGGCGAGGCCCTGATCAAGGTGCTGGGCAACGTGG
CCAACAGCGGCCAGTGCAAGAAGGGCCTGGGCAAGAGCAACATCAGCATCTACAAGGTGCGCACCGACGT
GCTGGGCAACCAGCACATCATCAAGAACGAGGGCGACAAGCCCAAGTTGGACTTCAGCAGGGCTGACCCC
AAGAAGAAGAGGAAGGTGTGAGCGGCCGCACTCCTCAGGTGCAGGCTGCCTATCAGAAGGTGGTGGCTGG
TGTGGCCAATGCCCTGGCTCACAAATACCACTGAGATCTTTTTCCCTCTGCCAAAAATTATGGGGACATC
ATGAAGCCCCTTGAGCATCTGACTTCTGGCTAATAAAGGAAATTTATTTTCATTGCAATAGTGTGTTGGA
ATTTTTTGTGTCTCTCACTCGGAAGGACATATGGGAGGGCAAATCATTTAAAACATCAGAATGAGTATTT
GGTTTAGAGTTTGGCAACATATGCCCATATGCTGGCTGCCATGAACAAAGGTTGGCTATAAAGAGGTCAT
CAGTATATGAAACAGCCCCCTGCTGTCCATTCCTTATTCCATAGAAAAGCCTTGACTTGAGGTTAGATTT
TTTTTATATTTTGTTTTGTGTTATTTTTTTCTTTAACATCCCTAAAATTTTCCTTACATGTTTTACTAGC
CAGATTTTTCCTCCTCTCCTGACTACTCCCAGTCATAGCTGTCCCTCTTCTCTTATGAAGATCCCTCGAC
CTGCAGCCCAAGCTTGGCGTAATCATGGTCATAGCTGTTTCCTGTGTGAAATTGTTATCCGCTCACAATT
CCACACAACATACGAGCCGGAAGCATAAAGTGTAAAGCCTGGGGTGCCTAATGAGTGAGCTAACTCACAT
TAATTGCGTTGCGCTCACTGCCCGCTTTCCAGTCGGGAAACCTGTCGTGCCAGCGGATCCGCATCTCAAT
TAGTCAGCAACCATAGTCCCGCCCCTAACTCCGCCCATCCCGCCCCTAACTCCGCCCAGTTCCGCCCATT
CTCCGCCCCATGGCTGACTAATTTTTTTTATTTATGCAGAGGCCGAGGCCGCCTCGGCCTCTGAGCTATT
CCAGAAGTAGTGAGGAGGCTTTTTTGGAGGCCTAGGCTTTTGCAAAAAGCTAACTTGTTTATTGCAGCTT
ATAATGGTTACAAATAAAGCAATAGCATCACAAATTTCACAAATAAAGCATTTTTTTCACTGCATTCTAG
TTGTGGTTTGTCCAAACTCATCAATGTATCTTATCATGTCTGGATCCGCTGCATTAATGAATCGGCCAAC
GCGCGGGGAGAGGCGGTTTGCGTATTGGGCGCTCTTCCGCTTCCTCGCTCACTGACTCGCTGCGCTCGGT
CGTTCGGCTGCGGCGAGCGGTATCAGCTCACTCAAAGGCGGTAATACGGTTATCCACAGAATCAGGGGAT
AACGCAGGAAAGAACATGTGAGCAAAAGGCCAGCAAAAGGCCAGGAACCGTAAAAAGGCCGCGTTGCTGG
CGTTTTTCCATAGGCTCCGCCCCCCTGACGAGCATCACAAAAATCGACGCTCAAGTCAGAGGTGGCGAAA
CCCGACAGGACTATAAAGATACCAGGCGTTTCCCCCTGGAAGCTCCCTCGTGCGCTCTCCTGTTCCGACC
CTGCCGCTTACCGGATACCTGTCCGCCTTTCTCCCTTCGGGAAGCGTGGCGCTTTCTCAATGCTCACGCT
GTAGGTATCTCAGTTCGGTGTAGGTCGTTCGCTCCAAGCTGGGCTGTGTGCACGAACCCCCCGTTCAGCC
CGACCGCTGCGCCTTATCCGGTAACTATCGTCTTGAGTCCAACCCGGTAAGACACGACTTATCGCCACTG
GCAGCAGCCACTGGTAACAGGATTAGCAGAGCGAGGTATGTAGGCGGTGCTACAGAGTTCTTGAAGTGGT
GGCCTAACTACGGCTACACTAGAAGGACAGTATTTGGTATCTGCGCTCTGCTGAAGCCAGTTACCTTCGG
AAAAAGAGTTGGTAGCTCTTGATCCGGCAAACAAACCACCGCTGGTAGCGGTGGTTTTTTTGTTTGCAAG
CAGCAGATTACGCGCAGAAAAAAAGGATCTCAAGAAGATCCTTTGATCTTTTCTACGGGGTCTGACGCTC
AGTGGAACGAAAACTCACGTTAAGGGATTTTGGTCATGAGATTATCAAAAAGGATCTTCACCTAGATCCT
TTTAAATTAAAAATGAAGTTTTAAATCAATCTAAAGTATATATGAGTAAACTTGGTCTGACAGTTACCAA
TGCTTAATCAGTGAGGCACCTATCTCAGCGATCTGTCTATTTCGTTCATCCATAGTTGCCTGACTCCCCG
TCGTGTAGATAACTACGATACGGGAGGGCTTACCATCTGGCCCCAGTGCTGCAATGATACCGCGAGACCC
ACGCTCACCGGCTCCAGATTTATCAGCAATAAACCAGCCAGCCGGAAGGGCCGAGCGCAGAAGTGGTCCT
GCAACTTTATCCGCCTCCATCCAGTCTATTAATTGTTGCCGGGAAGCTAGAGTAAGTAGTTCGCCAGTTA
ATAGTTTGCGCAACGTTGTTGCCATTGCTACAGGCATCGTGGTGTCACGCTCGTCGTTTGGTATGGCTTC
ATTCAGCTCCGGTTCCCAACGATCAAGGCGAGTTACATGATCCCCCATGTTGTGCAAAAAAGCGGTTAGC
TCCTTCGGTCCTCCGATCGTTGTCAGAAGTAAGTTGGCCGCAGTGTTATCACTCATGGTTATGGCAGCAC
TGCATAATTCTCTTACTGTCATGCCATCCGTAAGATGCTTTTCTGTGACTGGTGAGTACTCAACCAAGTC
ATTCTGAGAATAGTGTATGCGGCGACCGAGTTGCTCTTGCCCGGCGTCAATACGGGATAATACCGCGCCA
CATAGCAGAACTTTAAAAGTGCTCATCATTGGAAAACGTTCTTCGGGGCGAAAACTCTCAAGGATCTTAC
CGCTGTTGAGATCCAGTTCGATGTAACCCACTCGTGCACCCAACTGATCTTCAGCATCTTTTACTTTCAC
CAGCGTTTCTGGGTGAGCAAAAACAGGAAGGCAAAATGCCGCAAAAAAGGGAATAAGGGCGACACGGAAA
TGTTGAATACTCATACTCTTCCTTTTTCAATATTATTGAAGCATTTATCAGGGTTATTGTCTCATGAGCG
GATACATATTTGAATGTATTTAGAAAAATAAACAAATAGGGGTTCCGCGCACATTTCCCCGAAAAGTGCC
ACCTG
