Features (pLannotate 1.2.2; 23 found; start..end, strand, type, name):
      5..23      +  enhancer       CMV enhancer (fragment): human cytomegalovirus immediate early enhancer
     25..42      +  protein_bind   attB1 (fragment): mutant version of attB; recombination site for the Gateway® BP reaction BP Clonase™
     94..334     +  promoter       U6 promoter: RNA polymerase III promoter for human U6 snRNA
    382..443     +  misc_RNA       St1 gRNA scaffold (fragment): guide RNA scaffold for the Streptococcus thermophilus CRISPR/Cas9 system (Esvelt et al., 2013)
    514..817     +  enhancer       CMV enhancer: human cytomegalovirus immediate early enhancer
    819..1094    +  promoter       chicken β-actin promoter: No description available
   1095..2111    +  intron         chimeric intron: chimera between introns from chicken β-actin and rabbit β-globin
   2236..2712    +  CDS            tadA: TADA_ECOLI - Also known as yfhC. Experimental evidence at protein level: Swiss-Prot protein existence level 1. Catalyzes the deamination of adenosine to inosine at the wobble position 34 of tRNA(Arg2). Essential for cell viability. From Escherichia coli (strain K12).
   2833..3324    +  CDS            tadA: TADA_ECOLI - Also known as yfhC. Experimental evidence at protein level: Swiss-Prot protein existence level 1. Catalyzes the deamination of adenosine to inosine at the wobble position 34 of tRNA(Arg2). Essential for cell viability. From Escherichia coli (strain K12).
   3436..6795    +  CDS            St1Cas9: Cas9 endonuclease from the Streptococcus thermophilus Type II CRISPR/Cas system (Esvelt et al., 2013) generates RNA-guided double strand breaks in DNA
   6840..6911    +  CDS            HBB (fragment): HBB_PONPY - Experimental evidence at transcript level: Swiss-Prot protein existence level 2. Involved in oxygen transport from the lung to the various peripheral tissues. From Pongo pygmaeus (Bornean orangutan).
   6982..7037    +  polyA_signal   β-globin poly(A) signal: rabbit β-globin polyadenylation signal (Gil and Proudfoot, 1987)
   7422..7438    -  protein_bind   lac operator: The lac repressor binds to the lac operator to inhibit transcription in E. coli. This inhibition can be relieved by adding lactose or isopropyl-β-D-thiogalactopyranoside (IPTG). lac repressor encoded by lacI
   7446..7476    -  promoter       lac promoter: promoter for the E. coli lac operon
   7491..7512    -  protein_bind   CAP binding site: CAP binding activates transcription in the presence of cAMP. E. coli catabolite activator protein
   7525..7564    -  CDS            lacI (fragment): lac repressor; lacI; The lac repressor binds to the lac operator to inhibit transcription in E. coli. This inhibition can be relieved by adding lactose or isopropyl-β-D-thiogalactopyranoside (IPTG).
   7571..7593    +  promoter       SV40 promoter (fragment): SV40 enhancer and early promoter
   7617..7752    +  rep_origin     SV40 ori: SV40 origin of replication
   7772..7906    +  polyA_signal   SV40 poly(A) signal: SV40 polyadenylation signal
   7908..7962    -  CDS            lacI (fragment): lac repressor; lacI; The lac repressor binds to the lac operator to inhibit transcription in E. coli. This inhibition can be relieved by adding lactose or isopropyl-β-D-thiogalactopyranoside (IPTG).
   8145..8733    -  rep_origin     ori: high-copy-number ColE1/pMB1/pBR322/pUC origin of replication
   8904..9764    -  CDS            AmpR: β-lactamase; bla; confers resistance to ampicillin, carbenicillin, and related antibiotics
   9765..9869    -  promoter       AmpR promoter: bla
>Addgene plasmid #136660 | U6_sgRNA_CAG_ABE7.10_St1Cas9_LMD9 | addgene full sequence | sequence record 273363 | Addgene Partial NGS Result
GGTCGACATTGATTATTGACTAGCTGTACAAAAAAGCAGGCTTTAAAGGAACCAATTCAGTCGACTGGAT
CCGGTACCAAGGTCGGGCAGGAAGAGGGCCTATTTCCCATGATTCCTTCATATTTGCATATACGATACAA
GGCTGTTAGAGAGATAATTAGAATTAATTTGACTGTAAACACAAAGATATTAGTACAAAATACGTGACGT
AGAAAGTAATAATTTCTTGGGTAGTTTGCAGTTTTAAAATTATGTTTTAAAATGGACTATCATATGCTTA
CCGTAACTTGAAAGTATTTCGATTTCTTGGCTTTATATATCTTGTGGAAAGGACGAAACACCCGAGACGA
TTAATGCGTCTCGGTCTTTGTACTCTGGTACCAGAAGCTACAAAGATAAGGCTTCATGCCGAAATCAACA
CCCTGTCATTTTATGGCAGGGTGTTTTTTTTACTAGTTATTAATAGTAATCAATTACGGGGTCATTAGTT
CATAGCCCATATATGGAGTTCCGCGTTACATAACTTACGGTAAATGGCCCGCCTGGCTGACCGCCCAACG
ACCCCCGCCCATTGACGTCAATAATGACGTATGTTCCCATAGTAACGCCAATAGGGACTTTCCATTGACG
TCAATGGGTGGAGTATTTACGGTAAACTGCCCACTTGGCAGTACATCAAGTGTATCATATGCCAAGTACG
CCCCCTATTGACGTCAATGACGGTAAATGGCCCGCCTGGCATTATGCCCAGTACATGACCTTATGGGACT
TTCCTACTTGGCAGTACATCTACGTATTAGTCATCGCTATTACCATGGTCGAGGTGAGCCCCACGTTCTG
CTTCACTCTCCCCATCTCCCCCCCCTCCCCACCCCCAATTTTGTATTTATTTATTTTTTAATTATTTTGT
GCAGCGATGGGGGCGGGGGGGGGGGGGGSGCGCGCCRGGGGGGGGGGGGGGGGGGGGGGGGGGGGGSGGG
GSGRGGCGGAGAGGTGCGGCGGCAGCCAATCAGAGCGGCGCGCTCCGAAAGTTTCCTTTTATGGCGAGGC
GGCGGCGGCGGCGGCCCTATAAAAAGCGAAGCGCGCGGCGGGCGGGAGTCGCTGCGCGCTGCCTTCGCCC
CGTGCCCCGCTCCGCCGCCGCCTCGCGCCGCCCGCCCCGGCTCTGACTGACCGCGTTACTCCCACAGGTG
AGCGGGCGGGACGGCCCTTCTCCTCCGGGCTGTAATTAGCGCTTGGTTTAATGACGGCTTGTTTCTTTTC
TGTGGCTGCGTGAAAGCCTTGAGGGGCTCCGGGAGGGCCCTTTGTGCGGGGGGAGCGGCTCGGGGGGTGC
GTGCGTGTGTGTGTGCGTGGGGAGCGCCGCGTGCGGCTCCGCGCTGCCCGGCGGCTGTGAGCGCTGCGGG
CGCGGCGCGGGGCTTTGTGCGCTCCGCAGTGTGCGCGAGGGGAGCGCGGCCGGGGGCGGTGCCCCGCGGT
GCGGGGGGGGCTGCGAGGGGAACAAAGGCTGCGTGCGGGGTGTGTGCGTGGGGGGGTGAGCAGGGGGTGT
GGGCGCGTCGGTCGGGCTGCAACCCCCCCTGCACCCCCCTCCCCGAGTTGCTGAGCACGGCCCGGCTTCG
GGTGCGGGGCTCCGTACGGGGCGTGGCGCGGGGCTCGCCGTGCCGGGCGGGGGGTGGCGGCAGGTGGGGG
TGCCGGGCGGGGCGGGGCCGCCTCGGGCCGGGGRGGGCTCGGGGGAGGGGCGCGGCGGCCCCCGGAGCGC
CGGCGGCTGTCGAGGCGCGGCGAGCCGCAGCCATTGCCTTTTATGGTAATCGTGCGAGAGGGCGCAGGGA
CTTCCTTTGTCCCAAATCTGTGCGGAGCCGAAATCTGGGAGGCGCCGCCGCACCCCCTCTAGCGGGCGCG
GGGCGAAGCGGTGCGGCGCCGGCAGGAAGGAAATGGGCGGGGAGGGCCTTCGTGCGTCGCCGCGCCGCCG
TCCCCTTCTCCCTCTCCAGCCTCGGGGCTGTCCGCGGGGGGACGGCTGCCTTCGGGGGGGACGGGGCAGG
GCGGGGTTCGGCTTCTGGCGTGTGACCGGCGGCTCTAGAGCCTCTGCTAACCATGTTCATGCCTTCTTCT
TTTTCCTACAGCWYCTSKGCARYSKRCKGKWYMKYGKGCYSGGGATCCACCGGTCAATTGATAGGGAGAG
CCGCCACCATGAAACGGACAGCCGACGGAAGCGAGTTCGAGTCACCAAAGAAGAAGCGGAAAGTCTCTGA
AGTCGAGTTTAGCCACGAGTATTGGATGAGGCACGCACTGACCCTGGCAAAGCGAGCATGGGATGAAAGA
GAAGTCCCCGTGGGCGCCGTGCTGGTGCACAACAATAGAGTGATCGGAGAGGGATGGAACAGGCCAATCG
GCCGCCACGACCCTACCGCACACGCAGAGATCATGGCACTGAGGCAGGGAGGCCTGGTCATGCAGAATTA
CCGCCTGATCGATGCCACCCTGTATGTGACACTGGAGCCATGCGTGATGTGCGCAGGAGCAATGATCCAC
AGCAGGATCGGAAGAGTGGTGTTCGGAGCACGGGACGCCAAGACCGGCGCAGCAGGCTCCCTGATGGATG
TGCTGCACCACCCCGGCATGAACCACCGGGTGGAGATCACAGAGGGAATCCTGGCAGACGAGTGCGCCGC
CCTGCTGAGCGATTTCTTTAGAATGCGGAGACAGGAGATCAAGGCCCAGAAGAAGGCACAGAGCTCCACC
GACTCTGGAGGATCTAGCGGAGGATCCTCTGGAAGCGAGACACCAGGCACAAGCGAGTCCGCCACACCAG
AGAGCTCCGGCGGCTCCTCCGGAGGATCCTCTGAGGTGGAGTTTTCCCACGAGTACTGGATGAGACATGC
CCTGACCCTGGCCAAGAGGGCACGCGATGAGAGGGAGGTGCCTGTGGGAGCCGTGCTGGTGCTGAACAAT
AGAGTGATCGGCGAGGGCTGGAACAGAGCCATCGGCCTGCACGACCCAACAGCCCATGCCGAAATTATGG
CCCTGAGACAGGGCGGCCTGGTCATGCAGAACTACAGACTGATTGACGCCACCCTGTACGTGACATTCGA
GCCTTGCGTGATGTGCGCCGGCGCCATGATCCACTCTAGGATCGGCCGCGTGGTGTTTGGCGTGAGGAAC
GCAAAAACCGGCGCCGCAGGCTCCCTGATGGACGTGCTGCACTACCCCGGCATGAATCACCGCGTCGAAA
TTACCGAGGGAATCCTGGCAGATGAATGTGCCGCCCTGCTGTGCTATTTCTTTCGGATGCCTAGACAGGT
GTTCAATGCTCAGAAGAAGGCCCAGAGCTCCACCGACTCCGGAGGATCTAGCGGAGGCTCCTCTGGCTCT
GAGACACCTGGCACAAGCGAGAGCGCAACACCTGAAAGCAGCGGGGGCAGCAGCGGGGGGTCATTTGAAT
TCGGAAGCGACCTGGTGCTGGGCCTGGCCATCGGCATCGGCAGCGTGGGCGTGGGCATCCTGAACAAGGT
GACCGGCGAGATCATCCACAAGAACAGTCGCATCTTCCCTGCTGCTCAGGCTGAGAACAACCTGGTGCGC
CGCACCAACCGCCAGGGTCGCCGGCTTGCTCGCCGCAAGAAGCACCGGCGCGTGCGCCTGAACCGCCTGT
TCGAGGAGAGCGGCCTGATCACCGACTTCACCAAGATCAGCATCAACCTGAACCCCTACCAGCTGCGCGT
GAAGGGCCTGACCGACGAGCTGAGCAACGAGGAGCTGTTCATCGCCCTGAAGAACATGGTGAAGCACCGC
GGCATCAGCTACCTGGACGACGCCAGCGACGACGGCAACAGCAGCGTGGGCGACTACGCCCAGATCGTGA
AGGAGAACAGCAAGCAGCTGGAGACCAAGACCCCCGGCCAGATCCAGCTGGAGCGCTACCAGACCTACGG
CCAGCTGCGCGGCGACTTCACCGTGGAGAAGGACGGCAAGAAGCACCGCCTGATCAACGTGTTCCCCACC
AGCGCCTACCGCAGCGAGGCCCTGCGCATCCTGCAGACCCAGCAGGAGTTCAACCCCCAGATCACCGACG
AGTTCATCAACCGCTACCTGGAGATCCTGACCGGCAAGCGCAAGTACTACCACGGCCCCGGCAACGAGAA
GAGCCGCACCGACTACGGCCGCTACCGCACCAGCGGCGAGACCCTGGACAACATCTTCGGCATCCTGATC
GGCAAGTGCACCTTCTACCCCGACGAGTTCCGCGCCGCCAAGGCCAGCTACACCGCCCAGGAGTTCAATC
TGCTGAACGACCTGAACAACCTGACCGTGCCCACCGAGACCAAGAAGCTGAGCAAGGAGCAGAAGAACCA
GATCATCAACTACGTGAAGAACGAGAAGGCTATGGGCCCCGCCAAGCTGTTCAAGTACATCGCCAAGCTG
CTGAGCTGCGACGTGGCCGACATCAAGGGCTACCGCATCGACAAGAGCGGCAAGGCCGAGATCCACACCT
TCGAGGCCTACCGCAAGATGAAGACCCTGGAGACCCTGGACATCGAGCAGATGGACCGAGAGACCCTGGA
CAAGCTGGCCTACGTGCTGACCCTGAACACCGAGCGCGAGGGCATCCAGGAGGCCCTGGAGCACGAGTTC
GCCGACGGCAGCTTCAGCCAGAAACAGGTGGACGAGCTGGTGCAGTTCCGCAAGGCCAACAGCAGCATCT
TCGGCAAGGGCTGGCACAACTTCAGCGTGAAGCTGATGATGGAGCTGATCCCCGAGCTGTACGAGACCAG
CGAGGAGCAGATGACCATCCTGACCCGCCTGGGCAAGCAGAAGACCACCAGCAGCAGCAACAAGACCAAG
TACATCGACGAGAAGCTGCTGACCGAGGAGATCTACAACCCCGTGGTGGCCAAGAGCGTGCGCCAGGCCA
TCAAGATCGTGAACGCCGCCATCAAGGAGTACGGCGACTTCGACAACATCGTGATCGAGATGGCCCGCGA
GACCAACGAGGACGACGAGAAGAAGGCCATCCAGAAGATCCAGAAGGCCAACAAGGACGAGAAGGACGCC
GCCATGCTGAAGGCCGCCAACCAGTACAACGGCAAGGCCGAGCTGCCCCACAGCGTGTTCCACGGCCACA
AGCAGCTGGCCACCAAGATCCGCCTGTGGCACCAGCAGGGCGAGCGCTGCCTGTACACCGGCAAGACCAT
CAGCATCCACGACCTGATCAACAACAGCAACCAGTTCGAGGTGGACCACATCCTGCCCCTGAGCATCACC
TTCGACGACAGCCTGGCCAACAAGGTGCTGGTGTACGCCACCGCCAACCAGGAGAAGGGCCAGCGCACCC
CCTACCAGGCCCTGGACAGCATGGACGACGCCTGGAGCTTCCGCGAGCTGAAGGCCTTCGTGCGCGAGAG
CAAGACCCTGAGCAACAAGAAGAAGGAGTATCTGCTGACCGAGGAGGACATCAGCAAGTTCGACGTGCGC
AAGAAGTTCATCGAGCGCAACCTGGTGGACACCCGCTACGCCAGCCGCGTGGTGCTGAACGCCCTGCAGG
AGCACTTCCGCGCCCACAAGATCGACACCAAGGTGAGCGTGGTGCGCGGCCAGTTCACCAGCCAGCTGCG
CCGCCACTGGGGCATCGAGAAGACCCGCGACACCTACCACCACCACGCCGTGGACGCCCTGATCATTGCG
GCTTCTAGCCAGCTGAACCTGTGGAAGAAGCAGAAGAACACCCTGGTGAGCTACAGCGAGGACCAGCTGC
TGGACATCGAGACCGGCGAGCTGATCAGCGACGACGAGTACAAGGAGAGCGTGTTCAAGGCCCCCTACCA
GCACTTCGTGGACACCCTGAAGAGCAAGGAGTTCGAGGACAGCATCCTGTTCAGCTACCAGGTGGACAGC
AAGTTCAACCGCAAGATCAGCGACGCCACCATCTACGCCACCCGCCAGGCCAAGGTGGGCAAGGACAAGG
CCGACGAGACCTACGTGCTGGGCAAGATCAAGGACATCTACACCCAGGACGGCTACGACGCCTTCATGAA
GATCTACAAGAAGGACAAGAGCAAGTTCCTGATGTACCGCCACGACCCCCAGACCTTCGAGAAGGTGATC
GAGCCCATCCTGGAGAACTACCCCAACAAGCAGATCAACGAGAAAGGCAAGGAGGTGCCCTGCAACCCCT
TCCTGAAGTACAAGGAGGAGCACGGCTACATCCGCAAGTACAGCAAGAAGGGCAACGGCCCCGAGATCAA
GAGCCTGAAGTACTACGACAGCAAGCTGGGCAACCACATCGACATCACCCCCAAGGACAGCAACAACAAG
GTGGTGCTGCAGAGCGTGAGCCCCTGGCGCGCCGACGTGTACTTCAACAAGACCACCGGCAAGTACGAGA
TCCTGGGGCTGAAGTACGCCGATCTGCAGTTTGAGAAAGGCACAGGCACCTACAAGATCAGCCAGGAGAA
GTACAACGACATCAAGAAGAAGGAGGGCGTGGACAGCGACAGCGAGTTCAAGTTCACCCTGTACAAGAAC
GACCTTCTGCTGGTGAAGGACACCGAGACCAAGGAGCAACAGCTGTTCCGCTTCCTGAGCCGCACCATGC
CCAAGCAGAAGCACTACGTGGAGCTGAAGCCCTACGACAAGCAGAAGTTCGAGGGCGGCGAGGCCCTGAT
CAAGGTGCTGGGCAACGTGGCCAACAGCGGCCAGTGCAAGAAGGGCCTGGGCAAGAGCAACATCAGCATC
TACAAGGTGCGCACCGACGTGCTGGGCAACCAGCACATCATCAAGAACGAGGGCGACAAGCCCAAGTTGG
ACTTCAGCAGGGCTGACCCCAAGAAGAAGAGGAAGGTGTGAGCGGCCGCACTCCTCAGGTGCAGGCTGCC
TATCAGAAGGTGGTGGCTGGTGTGGCCAATGCCCTGGCTCACAAATACCACTGAGATCTTTTTCCCTCTG
CCAAAAATTATGGGGACATCATGAAGCCCCTTGAGCATCTGACTTCTGGCTAATAAAGGAAATTTATTTT
CATTGCAATAGTGTGTTGGAATTTTTTGTGTCTCTCACTCGGAAGGACATATGGGAGGGCAAATCATTTA
AAACATCAGAATGAGTATTTGGTTTAGAGTTTGGCAACATATGCCCATATGCTGGCTGCCATGAACAAAG
GTTGGCTATAAAGAGGTCATCAGTATATGAAACAGCCCCCTGCTGTCCATTCCTTATTCCATAGAAAAGC
CTTGACTTGAGGTTAGATTTTTTTTATATTTTGTTTTGTGTTATTTTTTTCTTTAACATCCCTAAAATTT
TCCTTACATGTTTTACTAGCCAGATTTTTCCTCCTCTCCTGACTACTCCCAGTCATAGCTGTCCCTCTTC
TCTTATGGAGATCCCTCGACCTGCAGCCCAAGCTTGGCGTAATCATGGTCATAGCTGTTTCCTGTGTGAA
ATTGTTATCCGCTCACAATTCCACACAACATACGAGCCGGAAGCATAAAGTGTAAAGCCTGGGGTGCCTA
ATGAGTGAGCTAACTCACATTAATTGCGTTGCGCTCACTGCCCGCTTTCCAGTCGGGAAACCTGTCGTGC
CAGCGGATCCGCATCTCAATTAGTCAGCAACCATAGTCCCGCCCCTAACTCCGCCCATCCCGCCCCTAAC
TCCGCCCAGTTCCGCCCATTCTCCGCCCCATGGCTGACTAATTTTTTTTATTTATGCAGAGGCCGAGGCC
GCCTCGGCCTCTGAGCTATTCCAGAAGTAGTGAGGAGGCTTTTTTGGAGGCCTAGGCTTTTGCAAAAAGC
TAACTTGTTTATTGCAGCTTATAATGGTTACAAATAAAGCAATAGCATCACAAATTTCACAAATAAAGCA
TTTTTTTCACTGCATTCTAGTTGTGGTTTGTCCAAACTCATCAATGTATCTTATCATGTCTGGATCCGCT
GCATTAATGAATCGGCCAACGCGCGGGGAGAGGCGGTTTGCGTATTGGGCGCTCTTCCGCTTCCTCGCTC
ACTGACTCGCTGCGCTCGGTCGTTCGGCTGCGGCGAGCGGTATCAGCTCACTCAAAGGCGGTAATACGGT
TATCCACAGAATCAGGGGATAACGCAGGAAAGAACATGTGAGCAAAAGGCCAGCAAAAGGCCAGGAACCG
TAAAAAGGCCGCGTTGCTGGCGTTTTTCCATAGGCTCCGCCCCCCTGACGAGCATCACAAAAATCGACGC
TCAAGTCAGAGGTGGCGAAACCCGACAGGACTATAAAGATACCAGGCGTTTCCCCCTGGAAGCTCCCTCG
TGCGCTCTCCTGTTCCGACCCTGCCGCTTACCGGATACCTGTCCGCCTTTCTCCCTTCGGGAAGCGTGGC
GCTTTCTCATAGCTCACGCTGTAGGTATCTCAGTTCGGTGTAGGTCGTTCGCTCCAAGCTGGGCTGTGTG
CACGAACCCCCCGTTCAGCCCGACCGCTGCGCCTTATCCGGTAACTATCGTCTTGAGTCCAACCCGGTAA
GACACGACTTATCGCCACTGGCAGCAGCCACTGGTAACAGGATTAGCAGAGCGAGGTATGTAGGCGGTGC
TACAGAGTTCTTGAAGTGGTGGCCTAACTACGGCTACACTAGAAGAACAGTATTTGGTATCTGCGCTCTG
CTGAAGCCAGTTACCTTCGGAAAAAGAGTTGGTAGCTCTTGATCCGGCAAACAAACCACCGCTGGTAGCG
GTGGTTTTTTTGTTTGCAAGCAGCAGATTACGCGCAGAAAAAAAGGATCTCAAGAAGATCCTTTGATCTT
TTCTACGGGGTCTGACGCTCAGTGGAACGAAAACTCACGTTAAGGGATTTTGGTCATGAGATTATCAAAA
AGGATCTTCACCTAGATCCTTTTAAATTAAAAATGAAGTTTTAAATCAATCTAAAGTATATATGAGTAAA
CTTGGTCTGACAGTTACCAATGCTTAATCAGTGAGGCACCTATCTCAGCGATCTGTCTATTTCGTTCATC
CATAGTTGCCTGACTCCCCGTCGTGTAGATAACTACGATACGGGAGGGCTTACCATCTGGCCCCAGTGCT
GCAATGATACCGCGAGACCCACGCTCACCGGCTCCAGATTTATCAGCAATAAACCAGCCAGCCGGAAGGG
CCGAGCGCAGAAGTGGTCCTGCAACTTTATCCGCCTCCATCCAGTCTATTAATTGTTGCCGGGAAGCTAG
AGTAAGTAGTTCGCCAGTTAATAGTTTGCGCAACGTTGTTGCCATTGCTACAGGCATCGTGGTGTCACGC
TCGTCGTTTGGTATGGCTTCATTCAGCTCCGGTTCCCAACGATCAAGGCGAGTTACATGATCCCCCATGT
TGTGCAAAAAAGCGGTTAGCTCCTTCGGTCCTCCGATCGTTGTCAGAAGTAAGTTGGCCGCAGTGTTATC
ACTCATGGTTATGGCAGCACTGCATAATTCTCTTACTGTCATGCCATCCGTAAGATGCTTTTCTGTGACT
GGTGAGTACTCAACCAAGTCATTCTGAGAATAGTGTATGCGGCGACCGAGTTGCTCTTGCCCGGCGTCAA
TACGGGATAATACCGCGCCACATAGCAGAACTTTAAAAGTGCTCATCATTGGAAAACGTTCTTCGGGGCG
AAAACTCTCAAGGATCTTACCGCTGTTGAGATCCAGTTCGATGTAACCCACTCGTGCACCCAACTGATCT
TCAGCATCTTTTACTTTCACCAGCGTTTCTGGGTGAGCAAAAACAGGAAGGCAAAATGCCGCAAAAAAGG
GAATAAGGGCGACACGGAAATGTTGAATACTCATACTCTTCCTTTTTCAATATTATTGAAGCATTTATCA
GGGTTATTGTCTCATGAGCGGATACATATTTGAATGTATTTAGAAAAATAAACAAATAGGGGTTCCGCGC
ACATTTCCCCGAAAAGTGCCACCTG
